Addgene plasmid #143183: TFORF2247
Purpose: Lentiviral vector for overexpressing transcription factor ORFs with unique 24-bp barcodes. Barcodes facilitate identification of transcription factors in pooled screens.
Depositing lab: Feng Zhang. Depositing organization: Broad Institute. Publication: A transcription factor atlas of directed differentiation. Joung J, Ma S, Tay T, Geiger-Schuller KR, Kirchgatterer PC, Verdine VK, Guo B, Arias-Garcia MA, Allen WE, Singh A, Kuksenko O, Abudayyeh OO, Gootenberg JS, Fu Z, Macrae RK, Buenrostro JD, Regev A, Zhang F. Cell. 2023 Jan 5;186(1):209-229.e26. doi: 10.1016/j.cell.2022.11.026. PubMed 36608654.
Backbone
  Vector backbone: pLX_TRC317
  Backbone manufacturer: Broad Institute Genetic Perturbation Platform
  Backbone size w/o insert (bp): 8264
  Vector type: Mammalian Expression, Lentiviral
  Selectable markers: Puromycin
Growth in bacteria
  Bacterial resistance: Ampicillin, 100 μg/mL
  Growth temperature: 37°C
  Growth strain: NEB Stable
  Copy number: High Copy
Gene/Insert
  Gene/Insert name: TCF12
  Species: H. sapiens (human)
  Insert size (bp): 2150
  Entrez Gene: TCF12 (a.k.a. CRS3, HEB, HH26, HTF4, HsT17266, TCF-12, bHLHb20, p64)
  Promoter: EF1a
  Cloning method: Unknown
  Sequencing primers: 5′ GGGTGGAGACTGAAGTTAGGCCAG; 3′ CACATAGCGTAAAAGGAGCAACATAG
Terms and licenses: Academic/Nonprofit Terms; Industry Terms: Not Available to Industry
Depositor comments: NM_207038,NM_003205,NM_001322157,NM_001322165,ENST00000267811,ENST00000557843 . The transcription factor ORF portion of this plasmid was synthesized by Genewiz. Please test multiple small colonies in case of plasmid recombination. To make this collection available in a timely manner, a portion of this collection was not fully sequenced by Addgene. If an Addgene verified full plasmid sequence is not available, please contact us prior to placing an order to request the full sequence.
How to cite: TFORF2247 was a gift from Feng Zhang (Addgene plasmid # 143183 ; http://n2t.net/addgene:143183 ; RRID:Addgene_143183)
