[The description below was written by a language model from this plasmid's Addgene catalogue record and pLannotate feature annotations shown in this document.]
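Description:
TFORF2247 is a lentiviral mammalian expression plasmid built on the pLX_TRC317 backbone that carries the human transcription factor TCF12 (also known as HEB or HTF4), a basic helix-loop-helix regulator that binds E-box motifs. It belongs to a barcoded transcription factor ORF collection in which each ORF is paired with a unique 24-bp barcode, so that the factor delivered to a cell can be identified in pooled overexpression screens. The feature table does not annotate the barcode itself. In bacteria the roughly 10.4 kb plasmid replicates from a high-copy ColE1/pUC-type origin under ampicillin selection (AmpR), and it also carries an f1 origin. The depositor warns that the plasmid can recombine and that not every clone in the collection was fully sequenced, although an NGS-derived full sequence underlies this annotation.

The transfer cassette has a third-generation layout. An RSV promoter is fused to a truncated HIV-1 5' LTR and drives the genomic RNA, followed by the Ψ packaging signal with a gag fragment and the RRE for Rev-dependent export. The self-inactivating ΔU3 3' LTR is followed by an SV40 polyadenylation signal. Inside the provirus, an SV40 early promoter/origin segment sits upstream of the puromycin N-acetyltransferase gene, which allows selection of transduced cells. This is followed by a cPPT/CTS element, which aids nuclear import of the viral genome. The EF-1α promoter then drives constitutive expression of the synthesized TCF12 ORF, and a downstream WPRE enhances transcript stability and expression. Short annotated fragments such as U6, small t antigen, lacZα and lacI appear to be backbone remnants rather than functional units. Typical use is packaging into lentivirus to overexpress TCF12, for example in directed differentiation studies.
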