Features (pLannotate 1.2.2; 31 found; start..end, strand, type, name):
      5..231     +  promoter       RSV promoter: Rous sarcoma virus enhancer/promoter
    232..412     +  LTR            5' LTR (truncated): truncated 5' long terminal repeat (LTR) from HIV-1
    459..584     +  misc_feature   HIV-1 Ψ: packaging signal of human immunodeficiency virus type 1
    568..931     +  CDS            HIV-1 gag (fragment): gag protein from human immunodeficiency virus 1; gag
   1077..1310    +  misc_feature   RRE: The Rev response element (RRE) of HIV-1 allows for Rev-dependent mRNA export from the nucleus to the cytoplasm.
   1687..1713    +  CDS            Rev (fragment): human immunodeficiency virus 1 (HIV-1) Rev protein; rev; enhances nuclear export of unspliced and incompletely spliced viral mRNAs
   1720..1743    +  promoter       SV40 promoter (fragment): SV40 early promoter
   1744..1815    +  promoter       SV40 promoter (fragment): SV40 enhancer and early promoter
   1839..1974    +  rep_origin     SV40 ori: SV40 origin of replication
   2020..2616    +  CDS            PuroR (fragment): puromycin N-acetyltransferase; pac from Streptomyces; confers resistance to puromycin
   2665..2782    +  misc_feature   cPPT/CTS: central polypurine tract and central termination sequence of HIV-1
   2847..2913    +  CDS            small t antigen (fragment): SV40 (simian virus 40) small t antigen
   2920..4098    +  promoter       EF-1α promoter: strong constitutive promoter for human elongation factor EF-1α
   4115..6160    +  CDS            TCF12: HTF4_HUMAN - Also known as BHLHB20, HEB, HTF4. Experimental evidence at protein level: Swiss-Prot protein existence level 1. Transcriptional regulator. Involved in the initiation of neuronal differentiation. Activates transcription by binding to the E box (5'-CANNTG-3'). From Homo sapiens (Human).
   6176..6229    +  promoter       U6 promoter (fragment): RNA polymerase III promoter for human U6 snRNA
   6271..6859    +  misc_feature   WPRE: woodchuck hepatitis virus posttranscriptional regulatory element
   6910..6929    +  misc_feature   cPPT/CTS (fragment): central polypurine tract and central termination sequence of HIV-1
   6931..7164    +  LTR            3' LTR (ΔU3): self-inactivating 3' long terminal repeat (LTR) from HIV-1
   7242..7363    +  polyA_signal   SV40 poly(A) signal: SV40 polyadenylation signal
   7403..7538    +  rep_origin     SV40 ori: SV40 origin of replication
   7559..7577    -  promoter       T7 promoter: promoter for bacteriophage T7 RNA polymerase
   7585..7740    +  CDS            lacZα (fragment): LacZα fragment of β-galactosidase; lacZ fragment
   7745..8173    +  rep_origin     f1 ori (sequence partly withheld): f1 bacteriophage origin of replication; arrow indicates direction of (+) strand synthesis
   8226..8330    +  promoter       AmpR promoter: bla
   8331..9191    +  CDS            AmpR: β-lactamase; bla; confers resistance to ampicillin, carbenicillin, and related antibiotics
   9362..9950    +  rep_origin     ori: high-copy-number ColE1/pMB1/pBR322/pUC origin of replication
  10133..10225   +  CDS            lacI (fragment): lac repressor; lacI; The lac repressor binds to the lac operator to inhibit transcription in E. coli. This inhibition can be relieved by adding lactose or isopropyl-β-D-thiogalactopyranoside (IPTG).
  10238..10259   +  protein_bind   CAP binding site: CAP binding activates transcription in the presence of cAMP. E. coli catabolite activator protein
  10274..10304   +  promoter       lac promoter: promoter for the E. coli lac operon
  10312..10328   +  protein_bind   lac operator: The lac repressor binds to the lac operator to inhibit transcription in E. coli. This inhibition can be relieved by adding lactose or isopropyl-β-D-thiogalactopyranoside (IPTG). lac repressor encoded by lacI
  10373..10391   +  promoter       T3 promoter: promoter for bacteriophage T3 RNA polymerase
>Addgene plasmid #143183 | TFORF2247 | addgene full sequence | sequence record 397831 | Addgene NGS Result
TTAATGTAGTCTTATGCAATACTCTTGTAGTCTTGCAACATGGTAACGATGAGTTAGCAACATGCCTTAC
AAGGAGAGAAAAAGCACCGTGCATGCCGATTGGTGGAAGTAAGGTGGTACGATCGTGCCTTATTAGGAAG
GCAACAGACGGGTCTGACATGGATTGGACGAACCACTGAATTGCCGCATTGCAGAGATATTGTATTTAAG
TGCCTAGCTCGATACATAAACGGGTCTCTCTGGTTAGACCAGATCTGAGCCTGGGAGCTCTCTGGCTAAC
TAGGGAACCCACTGCTTAAGCCTCAATAAAGCTTGCCTTGAGTGCTTCAAGTAGTGTGTGCCCGTCTGTT
GTGTGACTCTGGTAACTAGAGATCCCTCAGACCCTTTTAGTCAGTGTGGAAAATCTCTAGCAGTGGCGCC
CGAACAGGGACTTGAAAGCGAAAGGGAAACCAGAGGAGCTCTCTCGACGCAGGACTCGGCTTGCTGAAGC
GCGCACGGCAAGAGGCGAGGGGCGGCGACTGGTGAGTACGCCAAAAATTTTGACTAGCGGAGGCTAGAAG
GAGAGAGATGGGTGCGAGAGCGTCAGTATTAAGCGGGGGAGAATTAGATCGCGATGGGAAAAAATTCGGT
TAAGGCCAGGGGGAAAGAAAAAATATAAATTAAAACATATAGTATGGGCAAGCAGGGAGCTAGAACGATT
CGCAGTTAATCCTGGCCTGTTAGAAACATCAGAAGGCTGTAGACAAATACTGGGACAGCTACAACCATCC
CTTCAGACAGGATCAGAAGAACTTAGATCATTATATAATACAGTAGCAACCCTCTATTGTGTGCATCAAA
GGATAGAGATAAAAGACACCAAGGAAGCTTTAGACAAGATAGAGGAAGAGCAAAACAAAAGTAAGACCAC
CGCACAGCAAGCGGCCGCTGATCTTCAGACCTGGAGGAGGAGATATGAGGGACAATTGGAGAAGTGAATT
ATATAAATATAAAGTAGTAAAAATTGAACCATTAGGAGTAGCACCCACCAAGGCAAAGAGAAGAGTGGTG
CAGAGAGAAAAAAGAGCAGTGGGAATAGGAGCTTTGTTCCTTGGGTTCTTGGGAGCAGCAGGAAGCACTA
TGGGCGCAGCGTCAATGACGCTGACGGTACAGGCCAGACAATTATTGTCTGGTATAGTGCAGCAGCAGAA
CAATTTGCTGAGGGCTATTGAGGCGCAACAGCATCTGTTGCAACTCACAGTCTGGGGCATCAAGCAGCTC
CAGGCAAGAATCCTGGCTGTGGAAAGATACCTAAAGGATCAACAGCTCCTGGGGATTTGGGGTTGCTCTG
GAAAACTCATTTGCACCACTGCTGTGCCTTGGAATGCTAGTTGGAGTAATAAATCTCTGGAACAGATTTG
GAATCACACGACCTGGATGGAGTGGGACAGAGAAATTAACAATTACACAAGCTTAATACACTCCTTAATT
GAAGAATCGCAAAACCAGCAAGAAAAGAATGAACAAGAATTATTGGAATTAGATAAATGGGCAAGTTTGT
GGAATTGGTTTAACATAACAAATTGGCTGTGGTATATAAAATTATTCATAATGATAGTAGGAGGCTTGGT
AGGTTTAAGAATAGTTTTTGCTGTACTTTCTATAGTGAATAGAGTTAGGCAGGGATATTCACCATTATCG
TTTCAGACCCACCTCCCAACCCCGAGGGGACCCATGCATTGCATCTCAATTAGTCAGCAACCAGGTGTGG
AAAGTCCCCAGGCTCCCCAGCAGGCAGAAGTATGCAAAGCATGCGTCTCAATTAGTCAGCAACCATAGTC
CCGCCCCTAACTCCGCCCATCCCGCCCCTAACTCCGCCCAGTTCCGCCCATTCTCCGCCCCATGGCTGAC
TAATTTTTTTTATTTATGCAGAGGCCGAGGCCGCCTCGGCCTCTGAGCTATTCCAGAAGTAGTGAGGAGG
CTTTTTTGGAGGCCTAGGCTTTTGCAAAAAGCTTTCTAGAGGTACCACCGGAGCTTACCATGACCGAGTA
CAAGCCCACGGTGCGCCTCGCCACCCGCGACGACGTCCCCAGGGCCGTACGCACCCTCGCCGCCGCGTTC
GCCGACTACCCCGCCACGCGCCACACCGTCGATCCGGACCGCCACATCGAGCGGGTCACCGAGCTGCAAG
AACTCTTCCTCACGCGCGTCGGGCTCGACATCGGCAAGGTGTGGGTCGCGGACGACGGCGCCGCCGTGGC
GGTCTGGACCACGCCGGAGAGCGTCGAAGCGGGGGCGGTGTTCGCCGAGATCGGCCCGCGCATGGCCGAG
TTGAGCGGTTCCCGGCTGGCCGCGCAGCAACAGATGGAAGGCCTCCTGGCGCCGCACCGGCCCAAGGAGC
CCGCGTGGTTCCTGGCCACCGTCGGCGTCTCGCCCGACCACCAGGGCAAGGGTCTGGGCAGCGCCGTCGT
GCTCCCCGGAGTGGAGGCGGCCGAGCGCGCCGGGGTGCCCGCCTTCCTGGAGACCTCCGCGCCCCGCAAC
CTCCCCTTCTACGAGCGGCTCGGCTTCACCGTCACCGCCGACGTCGAGGTGCCCGAAGGACCGCGCACCT
GGTGCATGACCCGCAAGCCCGGTGCCAGTTAACGAATTCTAGATCTTGAGACAAATGGCAGTATTCATCC
ACAATTTTAAAAGAAAAGGGGGGATTGGGGGGTACAGTGCAGGGGAAAGAATAGTAGACATAATAGCAAC
AGACATACAAACTAAAGAATTACAAAAACAAATTACAAAAATTCAAAATTTTCGGGTTTATTACAGGGAC
AGCAGAGATCCACTTTGGCGCCGGCTCGAGGCCTGCAGGTGCAAAGATGGATAAAGTTTTAAACAGAGAG
GAATCTTTGCAGCTAATGGACCTTCTAGGTCTTGAAAGGAGTGGGAATTGGCTCCGGTGCCCGTCAGTGG
GCAGAGCGCACATCGCCCACAGTCCCCGAGAAGTTGGGGGGAGGGGTCGGCAATTGAACCGGTGCCTAGA
GAAGGTGGCGCGGGGTAAACTGGGAAAGTGATGTCGTGTACTGGCTCCGCCTTTTTCCCGAGGGTGGGGG
AGAACCGTATATAAGTGCAGTAGTCGCCGTGAACGTTCTTTTTCGCAACGGGTTTGCCGCCAGAACACAG
GTAAGTGCCGTGTGTGGTTCCCGCGGGCCTGGCCTCTTTACGGGTTATGGCCCTTGCGTGCCTTGAATTA
CTTCCACCTGGCTGCAGTACGTGATTCTTGATCCCGAGCTTCGGGTTGGAAGTGGGTGGGAGAGTTCGAG
GCCTTGCGCTTAAGGAGCCCCTTCGCCTCGTGCTTGAGTTGAGGCCTGGCCTGGGCGCTGGGGCCGCCGC
GTGCGAATCTGGTGGCACCTTCGCGCCTGTCTCGCTGCTTTCGATAAGTCTCTAGCCATTTAAAATTTTT
GATGACCTGCTGCGACGCTTTTTTTCTGGCAAGATAGTCTTGTAAATGCGGGCCAAGATCTGCACACTGG
TATTTCGGTTTTTGGGGCCGCGGGCGGCGACGGGGCCCGTGCGTCCCAGCGCACATGTTCGGCGAGGCGG
GGCCTGCGAGCGCGGCCACCGAGAATCGGACGGGGGTAGTCTCAAGCTGGCCGGCCTGCTCTGGTGCCTG
GCCTCGCGCCGCCGTGTATCGCCCCGCCCTGGGCGGCAAGGCTGGCCCGGTCGGCACCAGTTGCGTGAGC
GGAAAGATGGCCGCTTCCCGGCCCTGCTGCAGGGAGCTCAAAATGGAGGACGCGGCGCTCGGGAGAGCGG
GCGGGTGAGTCACCCACACAAAGGAAAAGGGCCTTTCCGTCCTCAGCCGTCGCTTCATGTGACTCCACGG
AGTACCGGGCGCCGTCCAGGCACCTCGATTAGTTCTCGAGCTTTTGGAGTACGTCGTCTTTAGGTTGGGG
GGAGGGGTTTTATGCGATGGAGTTTCCCCACACTGAGTGGGTGGAGACTGAAGTTAGGCCAGCTTGGCAC
TTGATGTAATTCTCCTTGGAATTTGCCCTTTTTGAGTTTGGATCTTGGTTCATTCTCAAGCCTCAGACAG
TGGTTCAAAGTTTTTTTCTTCCATTTCAGGTGTCGTGAGGCTAGCACCGCCACCATGAATCCCCAGCAAC
AACGCATGGCCGCTATAGGGACCGACAAGGAGCTGAGCGACCTACTGGACTTCAGTGCGATGTTTTCCCC
ACCTGTTAATAGTGGGAAAACTAGACCAACTACACTGGGAAGCAGTCAATTCAGTGGATCAGGTATTGAT
GAAAGAGGAGGTACAACATCTTGGGGAACAAGTGGTCAACCAAGTCCTTCCTATGATTCATCTAGAGGTT
TTACAGACAGCCCTCATTACAGTGATCACTTGAATGACAGTCGATTAGGAGCCCATGAAGGCTTGTCCCC
AACACCTTTCATGAACTCAAATCTGATGGGAAAAACATCAGAGAGAGGCTCATTTTCCCTGTACAGCAGA
GATACTGGATTACCAGGCTGTCAATCTAGTCTCCTGAGACAAGATCTGGGGCTTGGGAGCCCAGCACAGC
TATCTTCTTCAGGAAAACCTGGGACAGCATACTATTCATTCTCTGCTACAAGTTCCAGGAGGAGACCACT
CCATGACTCTGCAGCGCTTGATCCCTTGCAAGCAAAAAAAGTCAGAAAGGTGCCTCCTGGTTTGCCTTCT
TCTGTATATGCACCATCCCCAAATTCAGATGATTTCAACCGTGAATCTCCTAGTTATCCATCTCCTAAGC
CACCAACCAGTATGTTCGCTAGCACTTTCTTTATGCAAGATGGGACCCACAATTCTTCTGACCTTTGGAG
TTCATCAAATGGGATGAGCCAGCCTGGTTTTGGTGGAATTCTGGGGACCTCCACTTCCCACATGTCTCAA
TCCAGTAGTTATGGCAACCTTCATTCACATGACCGCTTGAGTTATCCTCCACACTCAGTTTCACCAACAG
ACATAAACACGAGTCTTCCACCAATGTCCAGCTTTCATCGCGGCAGTACCAGCAGTTCACCTTACGTTGC
TGCCTCACACACTCCTCCCATCAATGGATCAGACAGCATTCTAGGAACCAGAGGGAATGCTGCTGGAAGC
TCACAGACAGGTGATGCACTTGGAAAGGCTTTGGCATCTATTTATTCTCCTGACCATACCAGCAGTAGTT
TTCCGTCAAATCCATCAACACCAGTTGGATCACCTTCACCTCTCACAGGTACCAGTCAGTGGCCAAGACC
TGGAGGGCAAGCACCTTCATCCCCAAGCTATGAAAACTCACTCCACTCCCTGCAGTCTCGAATGGAGGAT
CGTTTAGACAGACTGGATGATGCAATCCATGTGCTGCGGAACCATGCTGTGGGACCTTCCACCAGTTTGC
CTGCTGGTCACAGTGATATACATAGTTTATTGGGACCATCCCATAATGCACCAATTGGAAGCCTCAATTC
AAACTATGGAGGATCAAGCCTTGTTGCAAGCAGTCGATCAGCTTCAATGGTTGGAACTCATCGGGAAGAC
TCTGTCAGTCTCAATGGCAATCATTCAGTCCTGTCTAGTACAGTCACTACTTCAAGCACAGACCTGAACC
ATAAAACACAAGAAAATTATAGAGGTGGCTTGCAAAGTCAGTCTGGAACTGTTGTTACAACAGAAATCAA
GACTGAAAACAAAGAAAAGGATGAAAACCTTCATGAACCTCCTTCATCAGATGACATGAAGTCAGATGAT
GAATCCTCCCAAAAAGATATCAAGGTTTCATCTAGAGGCAGAACAAGCAGTACTAATGAAGATGAGGATT
TGAACCCTGAACAGAAGATAGAAAGGGAGAAGGAGAGGCGGATGGCTAACAATGCCAGAGAACGCTTACG
CGTGCGGGATATTAATGAAGCATTCAAAGAGCTTGGCCGAATGTGTCAGCTTCACTTGAAGAGTGAAAAA
CCCCAAACAAAACTCCTTATTCTTCATCAAGCCGTGGCAGTCATCCTTAGTCTAGAACAGCAAGTCAGAG
AGAGGAACCTTAACCCCAAAGCAGCCTGCCTTAAGAGAAGGGAAGAAGAAAAAGTTTCTGCCGTATCGGC
AGAGCCGCCAACCACACTGCCAGGAACCCATCCTGGGCTTAGTGAAACTACCAACCCTATGGGTCATATG
TAGTAATGAACTAGTCCGTAACTTGAAAGTATTTCGATTTCTTGGCTTTATATATCTTGTGGAAAGGACG
AGTGCTTTCCAGGATGGGCTTCGTGACGCGTTAAGTCGACAATCAACCTCTGGATTACAAAATTTGTGAA
AGATTGACTGGTATTCTTAACTATGTTGCTCCTTTTACGCTATGTGGATACGCTGCTTTAATGCCTTTGT
ATCATGCTATTGCTTCCCGTATGGCTTTCATTTTCTCCTCCTTGTATAAATCCTGGTTGCTGTCTCTTTA
TGAGGAGTTGTGGCCCGTTGTCAGGCAACGTGGCGTGGTGTGCACTGTGTTTGCTGACGCAACCCCCACT
GGTTGGGGCATTGCCACCACCTGTCAGCTCCTTTCCGGGACTTTCGCTTTCCCCCTCCCTATTGCCACGG
CGGAACTCATCGCCGCCTGCCTTGCCCGCTGCTGGACAGGGGCTCGGCTGTTGGGCACTGACAATTCCGT
GGTGTTGTCGGGGAAATCATCGTCCTTTCCTTGGCTGCTCGCCTGTGTTGCCACCTGGATTCTGCGCGGG
ACGTCCTTCTGCTACGTCCCTTCGGCCCTCAATCCAGCGGACCTTCCTTCCCGCGGCCTGCTGCCGGCTC
TGCGGCCTCTTCCGCGTCTTCGCCTTCGCCCTCAGACGAGTCGGATCTCCCTTTGGGCCGCCTCCCCGCG
TCGACTTTAAGACCAATGACTTACAAGGCAGCTGTAGATCTTAGCCACTTTTTAAAAGAAAAGGGGGGAC
TGGAAGGGCTAATTCACTCCCAACGAAGACAAGATCTGCTTTTTGCTTGTACTGGGTCTCTCTGGTTAGA
CCAGATCTGAGCCTGGGAGCTCTCTGGCTAACTAGGGAACCCACTGCTTAAGCCTCAATAAAGCTTGCCT
TGAGTGCTTCAAGTAGTGTGTGCCCGTCTGTTGTGTGACTCTGGTAACTAGAGATCCCTCAGACCCTTTT
AGTCAGTGTGGAAAATCTCTAGCAGTACGTATAGTAGTTCATGTCATCTTATTATTCAGTATTTATAACT
TGCAAAGAAATGAATATCAGAGAGTGAGAGGAACTTGTTTATTGCAGCTTATAATGGTTACAAATAAAGC
AATAGCATCACAAATTTCACAAATAAAGCATTTTTTTCACTGCATTCTAGTTGTGGTTTGTCCAAACTCA
TCAATGTATCTTATCATGTCTGGCTCTAGCTATCCCGCCCCTAACTCCGCCCATCCCGCCCCTAACTCCG
CCCAGTTCCGCCCATTCTCCGCCCCATGGCTGACTAATTTTTTTTATTTATGCAGAGGCCGAGGCCGCCT
CGGCCTCTGAGCTATTCCAGAAGTAGTGAGGAGGCTTTTTTGGAGGCCTAGGGACGTACCCAATTCGCCC
TATAGTGAGTCGTATTACGCGCGCTCACTGGCCGTCGTTTTACAACGTCGTGACTGGGAAAACCCTGGCG
TTACCCAACTTAATCGCCTTGCAGCACATCCCCCTTTCGCCAGCTGGCGTAATAGCGAAGAGGCCCGCAC
CGATCGCCCTTCCCAACAGTTGCGCAGCCTGAATGGCGAATGGG
[124 nt withheld, positions 7745-7868]
C
[91 nt withheld, positions 7870-7960]
A
[49 nt withheld, positions 7962-8010]
CCTTTGACGTTGGAGTCCACGTTCTTT
[37 nt withheld, positions 8038-8074]
ACCCTATCTCGGTCTATTCTTTTGATTTATAAGGGATTTTGCCGATTTCGGCCTATTGGTTAAAAAATGA
GCTGATTTAACAAAAATTTAACGCGAATTTTAACAAAATATTAACGCTTACAATTTAGGTGGCACTTTTC
GGGGAAATGTGCGCGGAACCCCTATTTGTTTATTTTTCTAAATACATTCAAATATGTATCCGCTCATGAG
ACAATAACCCTGATAAATGCTTCAATAATATTGAAAAAGGAAGAGTATGAGTATTCAACATTTCCGTGTC
GCCCTTATTCCCTTTTTTGCGGCATTTTGCCTTCCTGTTTTTGCTCACCCAGAAACGCTGGTGAAAGTAA
AAGATGCTGAAGATCAGTTGGGTGCACGAGTGGGTTACATCGAACTGGATCTCAACAGCGGTAAGATCCT
TGAGAGTTTTCGCCCCGAAGAACGTTTTCCAATGATGAGCACTTTTAAAGTTCTGCTATGTGGCGCGGTA
TTATCCCGTATTGACGCCGGGCAAGAGCAACTCGGTCGCCGCATACACTATTCTCAGAATGACTTGGTTG
AGTACTCACCAGTCACAGAAAAGCATCTTACGGATGGCATGACAGTAAGAGAATTATGCAGTGCTGCCAT
AACCATGAGTGATAACACTGCGGCCAACTTACTTCTGACAACGATCGGAGGACCGAAGGAGCTAACCGCT
TTTTTGCACAACATGGGGGATCATGTAACTCGCCTTGATCGTTGGGAACCGGAGCTGAATGAAGCCATAC
CAAACGACGAGCGTGACACCACGATGCCTGTAGCAATGGCAACAACGTTGCGCAAACTATTAACTGGCGA
ACTACTTACTCTAGCTTCCCGGCAACAATTAATAGACTGGATGGAGGCGGATAAAGTTGCAGGACCACTT
CTGCGCTCGGCCCTTCCGGCTGGCTGGTTTATTGCTGATAAATCTGGAGCCGGTGAGCGTGGGTCTCGCG
GTATCATTGCAGCACTGGGGCCAGATGGTAAGCCCTCCCGTATCGTAGTTATCTACACGACGGGGAGTCA
GGCAACTATGGATGAACGAAATAGACAGATCGCTGAGATAGGTGCCTCACTGATTAAGCATTGGTAACTG
TCAGACCAAGTTTACTCATATATACTTTAGATTGATTTAAAACTTCATTTTTAATTTAAAAGGATCTAGG
TGAAGATCCTTTTTGATAATCTCATGACCAAAATCCCTTAACGTGAGTTTTCGTTCCACTGAGCGTCAGA
CCCCGTAGAAAAGATCAAAGGATCTTCTTGAGATCCTTTTTTTCTGCGCGTAATCTGCTGCTTGCAAACA
AAAAAACCACCGCTACCAGCGGTGGTTTGTTTGCCGGATCAAGAGCTACCAACTCTTTTTCCGAAGGTAA
CTGGCTTCAGCAGAGCGCAGATACCAAATACTGTTCTTCTAGTGTAGCCGTAGTTAGGCCACCACTTCAA
GAACTCTGTAGCACCGCCTACATACCTCGCTCTGCTAATCCTGTTACCAGTGGCTGCTGCCAGTGGCGAT
AAGTCGTGTCTTACCGGGTTGGACTCAAGACGATAGTTACCGGATAAGGCGCAGCGGTCGGGCTGAACGG
GGGGTTCGTGCACACAGCCCAGCTTGGAGCGAACGACCTACACCGAACTGAGATACCTACAGCGTGAGCT
ATGAGAAAGCGCCACGCTTCCCGAAGGGAGAAAGGCGGACAGGTATCCGGTAAGCGGCAGGGTCGGAACA
GGAGAGCGCACGAGGGAGCTTCCAGGGGGAAACGCCTGGTATCTTTATAGTCCTGTCGGGTTTCGCCACC
TCTGACTTGAGCGTCGATTTTTGTGATGCTCGTCAGGGGGGCGGAGCCTATGGAAAAACGCCAGCAACGC
GGCCTTTTTACGGTTCCTGGCCTTTTGCTGGCCTTTTGCTCACATGTTCTTTCCTGCGTTATCCCCTGAT
TCTGTGGATAACCGTATTACCGCCTTTGAGTGAGCTGATACCGCTCGCCGCAGCCGAACGACCGAGCGCA
GCGAGTCAGTGAGCGAGGAAGCGGAAGAGCGCCCAATACGCAAACCGCCTCTCCCCGCGCGTTGGCCGAT
TCATTAATGCAGCTGGCACGACAGGTTTCCCGACTGGAAAGCGGGCAGTGAGCGCAACGCAATTAATGTG
AGTTAGCTCACTCATTAGGCACCCCAGGCTTTACACTTTATGCTTCCGGCTCGTATGTTGTGTGGAATTG
TGAGCGGATAACAATTTCACACAGGAAACAGCTATGACCATGATTACGCCAAGCGCGCAATTAACCCTCA
CTAAAGGGAACAAAAGCTGGAGCTGCAAGC
