>Addgene plasmid #143183 | TFORF2247 | depositor partial sequence | sequence record 281687 | Insert
ACCGCCACCATGAATCCCCAGCAACAACGCATGGCCGCTATAGGGACCGACAAGGAGCTGAGCGACCTAC
TGGACTTCAGTGCGATGTTTTCCCCACCTGTTAATAGTGGGAAAACTAGACCAACTACACTGGGAAGCAG
TCAATTCAGTGGATCAGGTATTGATGAAAGAGGAGGTACAACATCTTGGGGAACAAGTGGTCAACCAAGT
CCTTCCTATGATTCATCTAGAGGTTTTACAGACAGCCCTCATTACAGTGATCACTTGAATGACAGTCGAT
TAGGAGCCCATGAAGGCTTGTCCCCAACACCTTTCATGAACTCAAATCTGATGGGAAAAACATCAGAGAG
AGGCTCATTTTCCCTGTACAGCAGAGATACTGGATTACCAGGCTGTCAATCTAGTCTCCTGAGACAAGAT
CTGGGGCTTGGGAGCCCAGCACAGCTATCTTCTTCAGGAAAACCTGGGACAGCATACTATTCATTCTCTG
CTACAAGTTCCAGGAGGAGACCACTCCATGACTCTGCAGCGCTTGATCCCTTGCAAGCAAAAAAAGTCAG
AAAGGTGCCTCCTGGTTTGCCTTCTTCTGTATATGCACCATCCCCAAATTCAGATGATTTCAACCGTGAA
TCTCCTAGTTATCCATCTCCTAAGCCACCAACCAGTATGTTCGCTAGCACTTTCTTTATGCAAGATGGGA
CCCACAATTCTTCTGACCTTTGGAGTTCATCAAATGGGATGAGCCAGCCTGGTTTTGGTGGAATTCTGGG
GACCTCCACTTCCCACATGTCTCAATCCAGTAGTTATGGCAACCTTCATTCACATGACCGCTTGAGTTAT
CCTCCACACTCAGTTTCACCAACAGACATAAACACGAGTCTTCCACCAATGTCCAGCTTTCATCGCGGCA
GTACCAGCAGTTCACCTTACGTTGCTGCCTCACACACTCCTCCCATCAATGGATCAGACAGCATTCTAGG
AACCAGAGGGAATGCTGCTGGAAGCTCACAGACAGGTGATGCACTTGGAAAGGCTTTGGCATCTATTTAT
TCTCCTGACCATACCAGCAGTAGTTTTCCGTCAAATCCATCAACACCAGTTGGATCACCTTCACCTCTCA
CAGGTACCAGTCAGTGGCCAAGACCTGGAGGGCAAGCACCTTCATCCCCAAGCTATGAAAACTCACTCCA
CTCCCTGCAGTCTCGAATGGAGGATCGTTTAGACAGACTGGATGATGCAATCCATGTGCTGCGGAACCAT
GCTGTGGGACCTTCCACCAGTTTGCCTGCTGGTCACAGTGATATACATAGTTTATTGGGACCATCCCATA
ATGCACCAATTGGAAGCCTCAATTCAAACTATGGAGGATCAAGCCTTGTTGCAAGCAGTCGATCAGCTTC
AATGGTTGGAACTCATCGGGAAGACTCTGTCAGTCTCAATGGCAATCATTCAGTCCTGTCTAGTACAGTC
ACTACTTCAAGCACAGACCTGAACCATAAAACACAAGAAAATTATAGAGGTGGCTTGCAAAGTCAGTCTG
GAACTGTTGTTACAACAGAAATCAAGACTGAAAACAAAGAAAAGGATGAAAACCTTCATGAACCTCCTTC
ATCAGATGACATGAAGTCAGATGATGAATCCTCCCAAAAAGATATCAAGGTTTCATCTAGAGGCAGAACA
AGCAGTACTAATGAAGATGAGGATTTGAACCCTGAACAGAAGATAGAAAGGGAGAAGGAGAGGCGGATGG
CTAACAATGCCAGAGAACGCTTACGCGTGCGGGATATTAATGAAGCATTCAAAGAGCTTGGCCGAATGTG
TCAGCTTCACTTGAAGAGTGAAAAACCCCAAACAAAACTCCTTATTCTTCATCAAGCCGTGGCAGTCATC
CTTAGTCTAGAACAGCAAGTCAGAGAGAGGAACCTTAACCCCAAAGCAGCCTGCCTTAAGAGAAGGGAAG
AAGAAAAAGTTTCTGCCGTATCGGCAGAGCCGCCAACCACACTGCCAGGAACCCATCCTGGGCTTAGTGA
AACTACCAACCCTATGGGTCATATGTAGTAATGAACTAGTCCGTAACTTGAAAGTATTTCGATTTCTTGG
CTTTATATATCTTGTGGAAAGGACGAGTGCTTTCCAGGATGGGCTTCGTG
