>Addgene plasmid #143183 | TFORF2247 | depositor partial sequence | sequence record 281688 | Barcode
GTGCTTTCCAGGATGGGCTTCGTG
